>Addgene plasmid #185449 | pBig1a zz TEV YBBR RAP1 ZZ TEV TRF2 | addgene full sequence | sequence record 364978 | Addgene NGS Result
TTCTCTGTCACAGAATGAAAATTTTTCTGTCATCTCTTCGTTATTAATGTTTGTAATTGACTGAATATCA
ACGCTTATTTGCAGCCTGAACTGGGAGGCAGAATAAATGATCATATCGTCAATTATTACCTCCACGGGGA
GAGCCTGAGCAAACTGGCCTCAGGCATTTGAGAAGCACACGGTCACACTGCTTCCGGTAGTCAATAAACC
GGTAAGTAGCGTATGCGCTCACGCAACTGGTCCAGAACCTTGACCGAACGCAGCGGTGGTAACGGCGCAG
TGGCGGTTTTCATGGCTTGTTATGACTGTTTTTTTGGGGTACAGTCTATGCCTCGGGCATCCAAGCAGCA
AGCGCGTTACGCCGTGGGTCGATGTTTGATGTTATGGAGCAGCAACGATGTTACGCAGCAGGGCAGTCGC
CCTAAAACAAAGTTAAACATCATGAGGGAAGCGGTGATCGCCGAAGTATCGACTCAACTATCAGAGGTAG
TTGGCGTCATCGAGCGCCATCTCGAACCGACGTTGCTGGCCGTACATTTGTACGGCTCCGCAGTGGATGG
CGGCCTGAAGCCACACAGTGATATTGATTTGCTGGTTACGGTGACCGTAAGGCTTGATGAAACAACGCGG
CGAGCTTTGATCAACGACCTTTTGGAAACTTCGGCTTCCCCTGGAGAGAGCGAGATTCTCCGCGCTGTAG
AAGTCACCATTGTTGTGCACGACGACATCATTCCGTGGCGTTATCCAGCTAAGCGCGAACTGCAATTTGG
AGAATGGCAGCGCAATGACATTCTTGCAGGTATCTTCGAGCCAGCCACGATCGACATTGATCTGGCTATC
TTGCTGACAAAAGCAAGAGAACATAGCGTTGCCTTGGTAGGTCCAGCGGCGGAGGAACTCTTTGATCCGG
TTCCTGAACAGGATCTATTTGAGGCGCTAAATGAAACCTTAACGCTATGGAACTCGCCGCCCGACTGGGC
TGGCGATGAGCGAAATGTAGTGCTTACGTTGTCCCGCATTTGGTACAGCGCAGTAACCGGCAAAATCGCG
CCGAAGGATGTCGCTGCCGACTGGGCAATGGAGCGCCTGCCGGCCCAGTATCAGCCCGTCATACTTGAAG
CTAGACAGGCTTATCTTGGACAAGAAGAAGATCGCTTGGCCTCGCGCGCAGATCAGTTGGAAGAATTTGT
CCACTACGTGAAAGGCGAGATCACCAAGGTAGTCGGCAAATAATGTCTAACAATTCGTTCAAGCCGACGG
ATTGGCGAATGGG
[124 nt withheld, positions 1274-1397]
C
[91 nt withheld, positions 1399-1489]
A
[49 nt withheld, positions 1491-1539]
CCTTTGACGTTGGAGTCCACGTTCTT
[37 nt withheld, positions 1566-1602]
ACCCTATCTCGGTCTATTCTTTTGATTTATAAGGGATTTTGCCGATTTCGGCCTATTGGTTAAAAAATGA
GCTGATTTAACAAAAATTTAACGCGAATTTTAACAAAATATTAACGCTTACAATTTAGGTGGCACTTTTC
GGGGAAATGTGCGCGGAACCCCTATTTGTTTATTTTTCTAAATACATTCAAATATGTATCCGCTCATGAG
ACAATAACCCTGATAAATGCTTCAATAATATTGAAAAAGGAAGAGTATGAGTATTCAACATTTCCGTGTC
GCCCTTATTCCCTTTTTTGCGGCATTTTGCCTTCCTGTTTTTGCTCACCCAGAAACGCTGGTGAAAGTAA
AAGATGCTGAAGATCAGTTGGGTGCACGAGTGGGTTACATCGAACTGGATCTCAACAGCGGTAAGATCCT
TGAGAGTTTTCGCCCCGAAGAACGTTTTCCAATGATGAGCACTTTTAAAGTTCTGCTATGTGGCGCGGTA
TTATCCCGTATTGACGCCGGGCAAGAGCAACTCGGTCGCCGCATACACTATTCTCAGAATGACTTGGTTG
AGTACTCACCAGTCACAGAAAAGCATCTTACGGATGGCATGACAGTAAGAGAATTATGCAGTGCTGCCAT
AACCATGAGTGATAACACTGCGGCCAACTTACTTCTGACAACGATCGGAGGACCGAAGGAGCTAACCGCT
TTTTTGCACAACATGGGGGATCATGTAACTCGCCTTGATCGTTGGGAACCGGAGCTGAATGAAGCCATAC
CAAACGACGAGCGTGACACCACGATGCCTGTAGCAATGGCAACAACGTTGCGCAAACTATTAACTGGCGA
ACTACTTACTCTAGCTTCCCGGCAACAATTAATAGACTGGATGGAGGCGGATAAAGTTGCAGGACCACTT
CTGCGCTCGGCCCTTCCGGCTGGCTGGTTTATTGCTGATAAATCTGGAGCCGGTGAGCGTGGGTCTCGCG
GTATCATTGCAGCACTGGGGCCAGATGGTAAGCCCTCCCGTATCGTAGTTATCTACACGACGGGGAGTCA
GGCAACTATGGATGAACGAAATAGACAGATCGCTGAGATAGGTGCCTCACTGATTAAGCATTGGTAACTG
TCAGACCAAGTTTACTCATATATACTTTAGATTGATTTAAAACTTCATTTTTAATTTAAAAGGATCTAGG
TGAAGATCCTTTTTGATAATCTCATGACCAAAATCCCTTAACGTGAGTTTTCGTTCCACTGAGCGTCAGA
CCCCGTAGAAAAGATCAAAGGATCTTCTTGAGATCCTTTTTTTCTGCGCGTAATCTGCTGCTTGCAAACA
AAAAAACCACCGCTACCAGCGGTGGTTTGTTTGCCGGATCAAGAGCTACCAACTCTTTTTCCGAAGGTAA
CTGGCTTCAGCAGAGCGCAGATACCAAATACTATTCTTCTAGTGTAGCCGTAGTTAGGCCACCACTTCAA
GAACTCTGTAGCACCGCCTACATACCTCGCTCTGCTAATCCTGTTACCAGTGGCTGCTGCCAGTGGCGAT
AAGTCGTGTCTTACCGGGTTGGACTCAAGACGATAGTTACCGGATAAGGCGCAGCGGTCGGGCTGAACGG
GGGGTTCGTGCACACAGCCCAGCTTGGAGCGAACGACCTACACCGAACTGAGATACCTACAGCGTGAGCT
ATGAGAAAGCGCCACGCTTCCCGAAGGGAGAAAGGCGGACAGGTATCCGGTAAGCGGCAGGGTCGGAACA
GGAGAGCGCACGAGGGAGCTTCCAGGGGGAAACGCCTGGTATCTTTATAGTCCTGTCGGGTTTCGCCACC
TCTGACTTGAGCGTCGATTTTTGTGATGCTCGTCAGGGGGGCGGAGCCTATGGAAAAACGCCAGCAACGC
GGCCTTTTTACGGTTCCTGGCCTTTTGCTGGCCTTTTGCTCACATGTTCTTTCCTGCGTTATCCCCTGAT
TCTGTGGATAACCGTATTACCGCCTTTGAGTGAGCTGATACCGCTCGCCGCAGCCGAACGACCGAGCGCA
GCGAGTCAGTGAGCGAGGAAGCGGAAGAGCGCCTGATGCGGTATTTTCTCCTTACGCATCTGTGCGGTAT
TTCACACCGCATAGACCAGCCGCGTAACCTGGCAAAATCGGTTACGGTTGAGTAATAAATGGATGCCCTG
CGTAAGCGGGTGTGGGCGGACAATAAAGTCTTAAACTGAACAAAATAGATCTAAACTATGACAATAAAGT
CTTAAACTAGACAGAATAGTTGTAAACTGAAATCAGTCCAGTTATGCTGTGAAAAAGCATACTGGACTTT
TGTTATGGCTAAAGCAAACTCTTCATTTTCTGAAGTGCAAATTGCCCGTCGTATTAAAGAGGGGCGTGGC
CAAGGGCATGGTAAAGACTATATTCGCGGCGTTGTGACAATTTACCGAACAACTCCGCGGCCGGGAAGCC
GATCTCGGCTTGAACGAATTGTTAGGTGGCGGTACTTGGGTCGATATCAAAGTGCATCACTTCTTCCCGT
ATGCCCAACTTTGTATAGAGAGCCACTGCGGGATCGTCACCGTAATCTGCTTGCACGTAGATCACATAAG
CACCAAGCGCGTTGGCCTCATGCTTGAGGAGATTGATGAGCGCGGTGGCAATGCCCTGCCTCCGGTGCTC
GCCGGAGACTGCGAGATCATAGATATAGATCTCACTACGCGGCTGCTCAAACTTGGGCAGAACGTAAGCC
GCGAGAGCGCCAACAACCGCTTCTTGGTCGAAGGCAGCAAGCGCGATGAATGTCTTACTACGGAGCAAGT
TCCCGAGGTAATCGGAGTCCGGCTGATGTTGGGAGTAGGTGGCTACGTCTCCGAACTCACGACCGAAAAG
ATCAAGAGCAGCCCGCATGGATTTGACTTGGTCAGGGCCGAGCCTACATGTGCGAATGATGCCCATACTT
GAGCCACCTAACTTTGTTTTAGGGCGACTGCCCTGCTGCGTAACATCGTTGCTGCTGCGTAACATCGTTG
CTGCTCCATAACATCAAACATCGACCCACGGCGTAACGCGCTTGCTGCTTGGATGCCCGAGGCATAGACT
GTACAAAAAAACAGTCATAACAAGCCATGAAAACCGCCACTGCGCCGTTACCACCGCTGCGTTCGGTCAA
GGTTCTGGACCAGTTGCGTGAGCGCATACGCTACTTGCATTACAGTTTACGAACCGAACAGGCTTATGTC
AACTGGGTTTGTGCCTTCATCCGTTTCCACGGTGTGCGTCACCCGGCAACCTTGGGCAGCAGCGAAGTCG
AGGCATTTCTGTCCTGGCTGGCGAACGAGCGCAAGGTTTCGGTCTCCACGCATCGTCAGGCATTGGCGGC
CTTGCTGTTCTTCTACGGCAAGGTGCTGTGCACGGATCTGCCCTTGCTTCAGGAGATCGGTAGACCTCGG
CCGTCGCGGCGCTTGCCGGTGGTGCTGACCCCGGATGAAGTGGTTCGCATCCTCGGTTTTCTGGAAGGCG
AGCATCGTTTGTTCGCCCAGGACTCTAGCTATAGTTCTAGTGGTTGGCTACAGCTTTGTTTGTACTATCA
ACAGGTTGAACTGCTGATCAACAGATCCTCTACGCGGCCGCGGTACCATAACTTCGTATAGCATACATTA
TACGAAGTTATCTGGGTTTAAACGCTCTATGGTCTAAAGTTTTTATCGAGGCTAACTGAAACACGGAAGG
AGACAATACCGGAAGGAACCCGCGCTATGACGGCAATAAAAAGACAGAATAAAACGCACGGGTGTTGGGT
CGTTTGTTCATAAACGCGGGGTTCGGTCCCAGGGCTGGCACTCTGTCAAGTGAACGCTCTATGGTCTAAA
GATTTAAATCGACCTACTCCGGAATATTAATAGATCATGGAGATAATTAAAATGATAACCATCTCGCAAA
TAAATAAGTATTTTACTGTTTTCGTAACAGTTTTGTAATAAAAAAACCTATAAATATTCCGGATTATTCA
TACCGTCCCACCATCGGGCGCGGATCCAATGGGTTCTTCTCACCATCACCATCACCATGGTTCTTCTATG
AAAATCGAAGAAGGTAAACTGGTAATCTGGATTAACGGCGATAAAGGCTATAACGGTCTCGCTGAAGTCG
GTAAGAAATTCGAGAAAGATACCGGAATTAAAGTCACCGTTGAGCATCCGGATAAACTGGAAGAGAAATT
CCCACAGGTTGCGGCAACTGGCGATGGCCCTGACATTATCTTCTGGGCACACGACCGCTTTGGTGGCTAC
GCTCAATCTGGCCTGTTGGCTGAAATCACCCCGGACAAAGCGTTCCAGGACAAGCTGTATCCGTTTACCT
GGGATGCCGTACGTTACAACGGCAAGCTGATTGCTTACCCGATCGCTGTTGAAGCGTTATCGCTGATTTA
TAACAAAGATCTGCTGCCGAACCCGCCAAAAACCTGGGAAGAGATCCCGGCGCTGGATAAAGAACTGAAA
GCGAAAGGTAAGAGCGCGCTGATGTTCAACCTGCAAGAACCGTACTTCACCTGGCCGCTGATTGCTGCTG
ACGGGGGTTATGCGTTCAAGTATGAAAACGGCAAGTACGACATTAAAGACGTGGGCGTGGATAACGCTGG
CGCGAAAGCGGGTCTGACCTTCCTGGTTGACCTGATTAAAAACAAACACATGAATGCAGACACCGATTAC
TCCATCGCAGAAGCTGCCTTTAATAAAGGCGAAACAGCGATGACCATCAACGGCCCGTGGGCATGGTCCA
ACATCGACACCAGCAAAGTGAATTATGGTGTAACGGTACTGCCGACCTTCAAGGGTCAACCATCCAAACC
GTTCGTTGGCGTGCTGAGCGCAGGTATTAACGCCGCCAGTCCGAACAAAGAGCTGGCAAAAGAGTTCCTC
GAAAACTATCTGCTGACTGATGAAGGTCTGGAAGCGGTTAATAAAGACAAACCGCTGGGTGCCGTAGCGC
TGAAGTCTTACGAGGAAGAGTTGGCGAAAGATCCACGTATTGCCGCCACTATGGAAAACGCCCAGAAAGG
TGAAATCATGCCGAACATCCCGCAGATGTCCGCTTTCTGGTATGCCGTGCGTACTGCGGTGATCAACGCC
GCCAGCGGTCGTCAGACTGTCGATGAAGCCCTGAAAGACGCGCAGACTAATTCGAGCTCGAACAACAACA
ACAATAACAATAACAACAACCTCGGGATCGAGGAAAACCTGTACTTCCAATCCGACTCATTGGAGTTTAT
CGCATCAAAGCTCGCAATGGCGGAGGCGATGGATTTGGGCAAAGACCCCAACGGGCCCACCCATTCCTCG
ACTCTGTTCGTGAGGGACGACGGCAGCTCCATGTCCTTCTACGTGCGGCCCAGCCCGGCCAAGCGTCGGC
TGTCGACGCTCATCCTGCACGGCGGCGGCACCGTGTGCCGAGTGCAGGAGCCCGGGGCCGTGCTGCTGGC
CCAGCCCGGGGAGGCGCTGGCCGAGGCCTCGGGTGATTTCATCTCCACGCAGTACATCCTGGACTGCGTG
GAGCGCAACGAGAGGCTGGAGCTGGAGGCCTATCGGCTGGGCCCCGCCTCGGCGGCGGACACCGGCTCGG
AAGCAAAGCCCGGGGCCCTGGCCGAGGGCGCCGCGGAGCCGGAGCCGCAGCGGCACGCCGGGCGGATCGC
CTTCACGGATGCGGACGACGTAGCCATCCTTACCTACGTGAAGGAAAATGCCCGCTCGCCCAGCTCCGTC
ACCGGTAACGCCTTGTGGAAAGCGATGGAGAAGAGCTCGCTCACGCAGCACTCGTGGCAGTCCCTGAAGG
ACCGCTACCTCAAGCACCTGCGGGGCCAGGAGCATAAGTACCTGCTGGGGGACGCGCCGGTGAGCCCCTC
CTCCCAGAAGCTCAAGCGGAAGGCGGAGGAGGACCCGGAGGCCGCGGATAGCGGGGAACCACAGAATAAG
AGAACTCCAGATTTGCCTGAAGAAGAGTATGTGAAGGAAGAAATCCAGGAGAATGAAGAAGCAGTCAAAA
AGATGCTTGTGGAAGCCACCCGGGAGTTTGAGGAGGTTGTGGTGGATGAGAGCCCTCCTGATTTTGAAAT
ACATATAACTATGTGTGATGATGATCCACCCACACCTGAGGAAGACTCAGAAACACAGCCTGATGAGGAG
GAAGAAGAAGAAGAAGAAAAAGTTTCTCAACCAGAGGTGGGAGCTGCCATTAAGATCATTCGGCAGTTAA
TGGAGAAGTTTAACTTGGATCTATCAACAGTTACACAGGCCTTCCTAAAAAATAGTGGTGAGCTGGAGGC
TACTTCCGCCTTCTTAGCGTCTGGTCAGAGAGCTGATGGATATCCCATTTGGTCCCGACAAGATGACATA
GATTTGCAAAAAGATGATGAGGATACCAGAGAGGCATTGGTCAAAAAATTTGGTGCTCAGAATGTAGCTC
GGAGGATTGAATTTCGAAAGAAATAAAAGCTTGTCGAGAAGTACTAGAGGATCATAATCAGCCATACCAC
ATTTGTAGAGGTTTTACTTGCTTTAAAAAACCTCCCACACCTCCCCCTGAACCTGAAACATAAAATGAAT
GCAATTGTTGTTGTTAACTTGTTTATTGCAGCTTATAATGGTTACAAATAAAGCAATAGCATCACAAATT
TCACAAATAAAGCATTTTTTTCACTGCATTCTAGTTGTGGTTTGTCCAAACTCATCAATGTATCTTATCA
TGTCTGGATCTGATCACTGCTTGAGCCTAGAAGATCCGGCTGCTAACAAAGCCCGAAAGGAAGCTGAGTT
GGCTGCTGCCACCGCTGAGCAATAACTATCATAACCATTTAAATAAACTGGATACTATTGCACGTTTAAA
TCGACCTACTCCGGAATATTAATAGATCATGGAGATAATTAAAATGATAACCATCTCGCAAATAAATAAG
TATTTTACTGTTTTCGTAACAGTTTTGTAATAAAAAAACCTATAAATATTCCGGATTATTCATACCGTCC
CACCATCGGGCGCGGATCCAATGTGCATGGCAGGCCTTGCGCAACACGATGAAGCCGTGGACAACAAATT
CAACAAAGAACAACAAAACGCGTACTATGAGATCTTACATTTACCTAACTTAAACGAAGGACAACGAAAC
GCCTTCATCCAAAGTTTAAAAGATGACCCAAGCCAAAGCGCTAACCTTTTAGCAGAAGCTAAAAAGCTAA
ATGATGCTCAGGCGCCGAAAGTAGACAACAAATTCAACAAAGAACAACAAAACGCGTTCTATGAGATCTT
ACATTTACCTAACTTAAACGAAGAACAACGAAACGCCTTCATCCAAAGTTTAAAAGATGACCCAAGCCAA
AGCGCTAACCTTTTAGCAGAAGCTGAAAAGCTAAATGATGCTCAGGCGCCGAAAGTAGACGCAAATTCCG
CGGGGAAGTCAACCGATTATGATATTCCAACTACTGCTAGCGAGAACCTATATTTCCAGGGAGATTATGA
TATCCCTACGACTGAGAATCTTTATTTTCAGGGCATGGCCGCGGGAGCCGGGACGGCGGGCCCCGCTTCC
GGCCCGGGCGTCGTGCGTGACCCAGCGGCGTCACAGCCGAGGAAGCGGCCCGGCCGGGAGGGCGGGGAGG
GCGCGCGGCGATCGGACACGATGGCGGGAGGAGGCGGGAGTAGCGACGGCAGCGGGCGGGCAGCTGGCAG
GCGGGCGTCCCGCAGTAGCGGGCGGGCCCGGCGGGGGCGCCACGAGCCGGGGCTGGGGGGCCCGGCGGAG
CGCGGCGCGGGGGAGGCACGGCTGGAAGAGGCAGTCAATCGCTGGGTGCTCAAGTTCTACTTCCACGAGG
CGCTGCGGGCCTTTCGGGGTAGCCGGTACGGGGACTTCAGACAGATCCGGGACATCATGCAGGCTTTGCT
TGTCAGGCCCTTGGGGAAGGAGCACACCGTGTCCCGATTGCTGCGGGTTATGCAGTGTCTGTCGCGGATT
GAAGAAGGGGAAAATTTAGACTGTTCCTTTGATATGGAGGCTGAGCTCACACCACTGGAATCAGCTATCA
ATGTGCTGGAGATGATTAAAACGGAATTTACACTGACAGAAGCAGTGGTCGAATCCAGTAGAAAACTGGT
CAAGGAAGCTGCTGTCATTATTTGTATCAAAAACAAAGAATTTGAAAAGGCTTCAAAAATTTTGAAAAAA
CATATGTCCAAGGACCCCACAACTCAGAAGCTGAGAAATGATCTCCTGAATATTATTCGAGAAAAGAACT
TGGCCCATCCTGTTATCCAGAACTTTTCATATGAGACCTTCCAGCAGAAGATGCTGCGCTTCCTGGAGAG
CCACCTGGATGACGCCGAGCCCTACCTCCTCACGATGGCCAAAAAGGCTTTGAAATCTGAGTCCGCTGCC
TCAAGTACAGGGAAGGAAGATAAACAGCCAGCACCAGGGCCTGTGGAAAAGCCACCCAGAGAACCCGCAA
GGCAGCTACGGAATCCTCCAACCACCATTGGAATGATGACTCTGAAAGCAGCTTTCAAGACTCTGTCTGG
TGCACAGGATTCTGAGGCAGCCTTTGCAAAACTGGACCAGAAGGATCTGGTTCTTCCTACTCAAGCTCTC
CCAGCATCACCAGCCCTCAAAAACAAGAGACCCAGAAAAGATGAAAACGAAAGTTCAGCCCCGGCTGACG
GTGAGGGTGGCTCGGAACTGCAGCCCAAGAACAAGCGCATGACAATAAGCAGATTGGTCTTGGAGGAGGA
CAGCCAGAGTACTGAGCCCAGCGCAGGCCTCAACTCCTCCCAGGAGGCCGCTTCAGCGCCACCATCCAAG
CCCACCGTTCTCAACCAACCCCTCCCTGGAGAGAAGAATCCCAAAGTACCCAAAGGCAAGTGGAACAGCT
CTAATGGGGTTGAAGAAAAGGAGACTTGGGTGGAAGAGGATGAACTGTTTCAAGTTCAGGCACCAGATGA
AGACAGTACAACCAATATAACA
[165 nt withheld, positions 10585-10749]
TAATGAAAGCTGTCGAGAAGTACTAGAGGATCATAATCAGCCATACCACATTTGTAGAGGTTTTACTTGC
TTTAAAAAACCTCCCACACCTCCCCCTGAACCTGAAACATAAAATGAATGCAATTGTTGTTGTTAACTTG
TTTATTGCAGCTTATAATGGTTACAAATAAAGCAATAGCATCACAAATTTCACAAATAAAGCATTTTTTT
CACTGCATTCTAGTTGTGGTTTGTCCAAACTCATCAATGTATCTTATCATGTCTGGATCTGATCACTGCT
TGAGCCTAGAAGATCCGGCTGCTAACAAAGCCCGAAAGGAAGCTGAGTTGGCTGCTGCCACCGCTGAGCA
ATAACTATCATAACCATTTAAATAAATCTATATCTCAATCGGGGTTACGTCGATACCCCACCGAGACCCC
ATTGGGACCAATACGCCCGCGTTTCTTCCTTTTCCCCACCCCAACCCCCAAGTTCGGGTGAAGGCCCAGG
GCTCGCAGCCAACGTCGGGGCGGCAAGCCCTGCCATAGCCACTACGGGTTAATTAAAAACTATATCTCAA
TCGGGGTTTAAACAGGAGATCCGAACCAGATAAGTGAAATCTAGTTCCAAACTATTTTGTCATTTTTAAT
TTTCGTATTAGCTTACGACGCTACACCCAGTTCCCATCTATTTTGTCACTCTTCCCTAAATAATCCTTAA
AAACTCCATTTCCACCCCTCCCAGTTCCCAACTATTTTGTCCGCCCACAGCGGGGCATTTTTCTTCCTGT
TATGTTTTTAATCAAACATCCTGCCAACTCCATGTGACAAACCGTCATCTTCGGCTACTTT
Features (pLannotate 1.2.2; 31 found; start..end, strand, type, name):
    213..293     -  CDS            int (fragment): INT2_ECOLX - Protein inferred from homology: Swiss-Prot protein existence level 3. Putative integrase believed to be involved in the insertion of antibiotic resistance genes into plasmids and transposons. From Escherichia coli.
    379..435     +  CDS            GmR (fragment): gentamycin acetyltransferase; aacC1; confers resistance to gentamycin
    442..1233    +  CDS            SmR: aminoglycoside adenylyltransferase (Murphy, 1985); aadA; confers resistance to spectinomycin and streptomycin
   1274..1728    +  rep_origin     f1 ori (sequence partly withheld): f1 bacteriophage origin of replication; arrow indicates direction of (+) strand synthesis
   1754..1858    +  promoter       AmpR promoter: bla
   1859..2719    +  CDS            AmpR: β-lactamase; bla; confers resistance to ampicillin, carbenicillin, and related antibiotics
   2890..3478    +  rep_origin     ori: high-copy-number ColE1/pMB1/pBR322/pUC origin of replication
   3664..3715    -  misc_feature   bom (fragment): basis of mobility region from pBR322
   3783..4007    -  mobile_element Tn7R: mini-Tn7 element (right end of the Tn7 transposon) Tn7
   4074..4607    -  CDS            GmR: gentamycin acetyltransferase; aacC1; confers resistance to gentamycin
   4796..4824    -  promoter       Pc promoter: intI1 (promoter lies within the coding sequence); class 1 integron promoter
   4802..5164    -  CDS            YPR2_ECOLX (fragment): Protein predicted: Swiss-Prot protein existence level 4. From Escherichia coli.
   5164..5191    -  rep_origin     R6K γ ori (fragment): γ replication origin from E. coli plasmid R6K; requires the R6K initiator protein pi for replication
   5220..5253    +  protein_bind   loxP: Cre-mediated recombination occurs in the 8-bp core sequence (GCATACAT). Cre recombinase
   5343..5391    +  polyA_signal   HSV TK poly(A) signal: herpes simplex virus thymidine kinase polyadenylation signal (Cole and Stacy, 1985)
   5486..5577    +  promoter       polyhedrin promoter: polh from Autographa californica; promoter for the baculovirus polyhedrin gene
   5633..5650    +  CDS            6xHis: 6xHis affinity tag
   5660..6760    +  CDS            MBP: maltose binding protein from E. coli; malE (mutated); This version of the gene does not encode a signal sequence, so MBP will remain in the cytosol.
   6869..8065    +  CDS            TERF2IP: TE2IP_HUMAN - Also known as DRIP5, RAP1. Experimental evidence at protein level: Swiss-Prot protein existence level 1. Acts both as a regulator of telomere function and as a transcription regulator. Involved in the regulation of telomere length and protection as a component of the shelterin complex (telosome). In contrast to other components of the shelterin complex, it is dispensible for telomere capping and does not participate in the protection of telomeres against non-homologous end-joining (NHEJ)- mediated repair. Instead, it is required to negatively regulate telomere recombination and i
   8092..8175    +  CDS            large T antigen (fragment): large T antigen from SV40 (simian virus 40)
   8198..8332    +  polyA_signal   SV40 poly(A) signal: SV40 polyadenylation signal
   8361..8410    +  CDS            SET1 (fragment): solubility-enhancement tag derived from T7 phage gene 10B
   8488..8579    +  promoter       polyhedrin promoter: polh from Autographa californica; promoter for the baculovirus polyhedrin gene
   8659..8832    +  CDS            ProtA: IgG-binding unit of Staphylococcus aureus protein A
   8836..9006    +  CDS            ProtA: IgG-binding unit of Staphylococcus aureus protein A
   9105..9125    +  CDS            capTEV™ (fragment): composite tag for in vivo biotinylation, TEV protease cleavage, and 6xHis tagging
   9127..10749   +  CDS            TERF2 (sequence partly withheld): TERF2_HUMAN - Also known as TRBF2, TRF2. Experimental evidence at protein level: Swiss-Prot protein existence level 1. Binds the telomeric double-stranded 5'-TTAGGG-3' repeat and plays a central role in telomere maintenance and protection against end-to-end fusion of chromosomes. In addition to its telomeric DNA- binding role, required to recruit a number of factors and enzymes required for telomere protection, including the shelterin complex, TERF2IP/RAP1 and DCLRE1B/Apollo. Component of the shelterin complex (telosome) that is involved in the regulation of telomere length and protection. She
  10778..10861   +  CDS            large T antigen (fragment): large T antigen from SV40 (simian virus 40)
  10884..11018   +  polyA_signal   SV40 poly(A) signal: SV40 polyadenylation signal
  11047..11096   +  CDS            SET1 (fragment): solubility-enhancement tag derived from T7 phage gene 10B
  11333..11498   -  mobile_element Tn7L: mini-Tn7 element (left end of the Tn7 transposon) Tn7
