[The description below was written by a language model from this plasmid's Addgene catalogue record and pLannotate feature annotations shown in this document.]
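Description:
pBig1a zz TEV YBBR RAP1 ZZ TEV TRF2 is an 11.6 kb insect-cell expression plasmid built by Gibson assembly on the pBig1a backbone, a multigene baculovirus transfer vector. In E. coli it replicates from a high-copy ColE1/pUC-type origin and also carries an f1 origin. Selection is with ampicillin (β-lactamase) and streptomycin (aadA, SmR). The expression region is flanked by the Tn7R and Tn7L mini-transposon ends, which also enclose a gentamicin resistance gene driven by the integron Pc promoter. This arrangement permits Tn7 transposition of the cargo into a baculoviral bacmid, with gentamicin marking the transposed segment. A loxP site is also present within this region.

The payload is two tandem cassettes in the same orientation, each with its own baculovirus polyhedrin promoter and SV40 polyadenylation signal, so both proteins are made at high levels late in infection. The first encodes human RAP1 (TERF2IP) preceded by a 6xHis tag and a cytosolic MBP. The catalogue entry also lists a YBBR labelling site and a TEV cleavage site upstream of RAP1, although neither is separately annotated in the feature table. The plasmid name implies a zz tag on RAP1, whereas the stated purpose and the annotation both show MBP. The second cassette encodes human TRF2 (TERF2) fused at its N terminus to a ZZ tag, two IgG-binding protein A units, followed by a TEV site.

RAP1 and TRF2 are interacting components of the telomeric shelterin complex. Coexpression allows them to be purified via the removable affinity tags, and the YBBR site allows site-specific labelling of RAP1. The associated publication concerns DNA-scaffolded phase separation in the compartmentalization of telomeres.
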