Addgene plasmid #185449: pBig1a zz TEV YBBR RAP1 ZZ TEV TRF2
Purpose: Coexpresses human RAP1 with an MBP affinity tag, YBBR site, and TEV site, and human TRF2 with a zz tag and TEV site
Depositing lab: Ahmet Yildiz. Depositing organization: University of California, Berkeley. Publication: Compartmentalization of telomeres through DNA-scaffolded phase separation. Jack A, Kim Y, Strom AR, Lee DSW, Williams B, Schaub JM, Kellogg EH, Finkelstein IJ, Ferro LS, Yildiz A, Brangwynne CP. Dev Cell. 2022 Jan 24;57(2):277-290.e9. doi: 10.1016/j.devcel.2021.12.017. PubMed 35077681.
Backbone
  Vector backbone: pBig1a
  Backbone size w/o insert (bp): 6500
  Total vector size (bp): 11580
  Vector type: Insect Expression
Growth in bacteria
  Bacterial resistance: Ampicillin and Streptomycin, 100 & 50 μg/mL
  Growth temperature: 37°C
  Growth strain: DH5alpha
  Copy number: Unknown
Gene/Insert 1
  Gene/Insert name: TRF2
  Species: H. sapiens (human)
  Insert size (bp): 1626
  GenBank ID: NP_005643.2
  Entrez Gene: TERF2 (a.k.a. TRBF2, TRF2)
  Tag / fusion protein: ZZ (N terminal on insert)
  Cloning method: Gibson Cloning
  Sequencing primers: 5′ CACCGTCAGCCGGGGCTGAACTTTCGTTTTC; 3′ CCAGCAGAAGATGCTGCGCTTCCTGGAGAGC
Gene/Insert 2
  Gene/Insert name: RAP1
  Species: H. sapiens (human)
  Insert size (bp): 1200
  GenBank ID: NM_018975.4
  Entrez Gene: TERF2IP (a.k.a. DRIP5, RAP1)
  Tag / fusion protein: MBP (N terminal on insert); YBBR (N terminal on insert)
  Cloning method: Gibson Cloning
  Sequencing primers: 5′ CTA CGT GAA GGA AAA TGC CC; 3′ CGA GTG CTG CGT GAG CGA GC
Terms and licenses: Academic/Nonprofit Terms; Industry Terms: Not Available to Industry
How to cite: pBig1a zz TEV YBBR RAP1 ZZ TEV TRF2 was a gift from Ahmet Yildiz (Addgene plasmid # 185449 ; http://n2t.net/addgene:185449 ; RRID:Addgene_185449)
